>Addgene plasmid #112640 | pCR-Blunt_mWasabi | addgene full sequence | sequence record 224406 | Addgene NGS Result
TTGAGATCCTTTTTTTCTGCGCGTAATCTGCTGCTTGCAAACAAAAAAACCACCGCTACCAGCGGTGGTT
TGTTTGCCGGATCAAGAGCTACCAACTCTTTTTCCGAAGGTAACTGGCTTCAGCAGAGCGCAGATACCAA
ATACTGTTCTTCTAGTGTAGCCGTAGTTAGGCCACCACTTCAAGAACTCTGTAGCACCGCCTACATACCT
CGCTCTGCTAATCCTGTTACCAGTGGCTGCTGCCAGTGGCGATAAGTCGTGTCTTACCGGGTTGGACTCA
AGACGATAGTTACCGGATAAGGCGCAGCGGTCGGGCTGAACGGGGGGTTCGTGCACACAGCCCAGCTTGG
AGCGAACGACCTACACCGAACTGAGATACCTACAGCGTGAGCTATGAGAAAGCGCCACGCTTCCCGAAGG
GAGAAAGGCGGACAGGTATCCGGTAAGCGGCAGGGTCGGAACAGGAGAGCGCACGAGGGAGCTTCCAGGG
GGAAACGCCTGGTATCTTTATAGTCCTGTCGGGTTTCGCCACCTCTGACTTGAGCGTCGATTTTTGTGAT
GCTCGTCAGGGGGGCGGAGCCTATGGAAAAACGCCAGCAACGCGGCCTTTTTACGGTTCCTGGCCTTTTG
CTGGCCTTTTGCTCACATGTTCTTTCCTGCGTTATCCCCTGATTCTGTGGATAACCGTATTACCGCCTTT
GAGTGAGCTGATACCGCTCGCCGCAGCCGAACGACCGAGCGCAGCGAGTCAGTGAGCGAGGAAGCGGAAG
AGCGCCCAATACGCAAACCGCCTCTCCCCGCGCGTTGGCCGATTCATTAATGCAGCTGGCACGACAGGTT
TCCCGACTGGAAAGCGGGCAGTGAGCGCAACGCAATTAATGTGAGTTAGCTCACTCATTAGGCACCCCAG
GCTTTACACTTTATGCTTCCGGCTCGTATGTTGTGTGGAATTGTGAGCGGATAACAATTTCACACAGGAA
ACAGCTATGACCATGATTACGCCAAGCTATTTAGGTGACGCGTTAGAATACTCAAGCTATGCATCAAGCT
TGGTACCTTGGACCCTCGTACAGAAGCTAATACGACTCACTATAGGGAAATAAGAGAGAAAAGAAGAGTA
AGAAGAAATATAAGAGCCACCATGGTGAGCAAGGGCGAGGAGACCACAATGGGCGTAATCAAGCCCGACA
TGAAGATCAAGCTGAAGATGGAGGGCAACGTGAATGGCCACGCCTTCGTGATCGAGGGCGAGGGCGAGGG
CAAGCCCTACGACGGCACCAACACCATCAACCTGGAGGTGAAGGAGGGAGCCCCCCTGCCCTTCTCCTAC
GACATTCTGACCACCGCGTTCAGTTACGGCAACAGGGCCTTCACCAAGTACCCCGACGACATCCCCAACT
ACTTCAAGCAGTCCTTCCCCGAGGGCTACTCTTGGGAGCGCACCATGACCTTCGAGGACAAGGGCATCGT
GAAGGTGAAGTCCGACATCTCCATGGAGGAGGACTCCTTCATCTACGAGATACACCTCAAGGGCGAGAAC
TTCCCCCCCAACGGCCCCGTGATGCAGAAGGAGACCACCGGCTGGGACGCCTCCACCGAGAGGATGTACG
TGCGCGACGGCGTGCTGAAGGGCGACGTCAAGATGAAGCTGCTGCTGGAGGGCGGCGGCCACCACCGCGT
TGACTTCAAGACCATCTACAGGGCCAAGAAGGCGGTGAAGCTGCCCGACTATCACTTTGTGGACCACCGC
ATCGAGATCCTGAACCACGACAAGGACTACAACAAGGTGACCGTTTACGAGATCGCCGTGGCCCGCAACT
CCACCGACGGCATGGACGAGCTGTACAAGTAAGCTGCCTTCTGCGGGGCTTGCCTTCTGGCCATGCCCTT
CTTCTCTCCCTTGCACCTGTACCTCTTGGTCTTTGAATAAAGCCTGGAATTCTGCAGATATCCATCACAC
TGGCGGCCGCTCGAGCATGCATCTAGAGGGCCCAATTCGCCCTATAGTGAGTCGTATTACAATTCACTGG
CCGTCGTTTTACAACGTCGTGACTGGGAAAACCCTGGCGTTACCCAACTTAATCGCCTTGCAGCACATCC
CCCTTTCGCCAGCTGGCGTAATAGCGAAGAGGCCCGCACCGATCGCCCTTCCCAACAGTTGCGCAGCCTA
TACGTACGGCAGTTTAAGGTTTACACCTATAAAAGAGAGAGCCGTTATCGTCTGTTTGTGGATGTACAGA
GTGATATTATTGACACGCCGGGGCGACGGATGGTGATCCCCCTGGCCAGTGCACGTCTGCTGTCAGATAA
AGTCTCCCGTGAACTTTACCCGGTGGTGCATATCGGGGATGAAAGCTGGCGCATGATGACCACCGATATG
GCCAGTGTGCCGGTCTCCGTTATCGGGGAAGAAGTGGCTGATCTCAGCCACCGCGAAAATGACATCAAAA
ACGCCATTAACCTGATGTTCTGGGGAATATAAATGTCAGGCATGAGATTATCAAAAAGGATCTTCACCTA
GATCCTTTTCACGTAGAAAGCCAGTCCGCAGAAACGGTGCTGACCCCGGATGAATGTCAGCTACTGGGCT
ATCTGGACAAGGGAAAACGCAAGCGCAAAGAGAAAGCAGGTAGCTTGCAGTGGGCTTACATGGCGATAGC
TAGACTGGGCGGTTTTATGGACAGCAAGCGAACCGGAATTGCCAGCTGGGGCGCCCTCTGGTAAGGTTGG
GAAGCCCTGCAAAGTAAACTGGATGGCTTTCTTGCCGCCAAGGATCTGATGGCGCAGGGGATCAAGCTCT
GATCAAGAGACAGGATGAGGATCGTTTCGCATGATTGAACAAGATGGATTGCACGCAGGTTCTCCGGCCG
CTTGGGTGGAGAGGCTATTCGGCTATGACTGGGCACAACAGACAATCGGCTGCTCTGATGCCGCCGTGTT
CCGGCTGTCAGCGCAGGGGCGCCCGGTTCTTTTTGTCAAGACCGACCTGTCCGGTGCCCTGAATGAACTG
CAAGACGAGGCAGCGCGGCTATCGTGGCTGGCCACGACGGGCGTTCCTTGCGCAGCTGTGCTCGACGTTG
TCACTGAAGCGGGAAGGGACTGGCTGCTATTGGGCGAAGTGCCGGGGCAGGATCTCCTGTCATCTCACCT
TGCTCCTGCCGAGAAAGTATCCATCATGGCTGATGCAATGCGGCGGCTGCATACGCTTGATCCGGCTACC
TGCCCATTCGACCACCAAGCGAAACATCGCATCGAGCGAGCACGTACTCGGATGGAAGCCGGTCTTGTCG
ATCAGGATGATCTGGACGAAGAGCATCAGGGGCTCGCGCCAGCCGAACTGTTCGCCAGGCTCAAGGCGAG
CATGCCCGACGGCGAGGATCTCGTCGTGACCCATGGCGATGCCTGCTTGCCGAATATCATGGTGGAAAAT
GGCCGCTTTTCTGGATTCATCGACTGTGGCCGGCTGGGTGTGGCGGACCGCTATCAGGACATAGCGTTGG
CTACCCGTGATATTGCTGAAGAGCTTGGCGGCGAATGGGCTGACCGCTTCCTCGTGCTTTACGGTATCGC
CGCTCCCGATTCGCAGCGCATCGCCTTCTATCGCCTTCTTGACGAGTTCTTCTGAATTATTAACGCTTAC
AATTTCCTGATGCGGTATTTTCTCCTTACGCATCTGTGCGGTATTTCACACCGCATCAGGTGGCACTTTT
CGGGGAAATGTGCGCGGAACCCCTATTTGTTTATTTTTCTAAATACATTCAAATATGTATCCGCTCATGA
GACAATAACCCTGATAAATGCTTCAATAATAGCACGTGAGGAGGGCCACCATGGCCAAGTTGACCAGTGC
CGTTCCGGTGCTCACCGCGCGCGACGTCGCCGGAGCGGTCGAGTTCTGGACCGACCGGCTCGGGTTCTCC
CGGGACTTCGTGGAGGACGACTTCGCCGGTGTGGTCCGGGACGACGTGACCCTGTTCATCAGCGCGGTCC
AGGACCAGGTGGTGCCGGACAACACCCTGGCCTGGGTGTGGGTGCGCGGCCTGGACGAGCTGTACGCCGA
GTGGTCGGAGGTCGTGTCCACGAACTTCCGGGACGCCTCCGGGCCGGCCATGACCGAGATCGGCGAGCAG
CCGTGGGGGCGGGAGTTCGCCCTGCGCGACCCGGCCGGCAACTGCGTGCACTTCGTGGCCGAGGAGCAGG
ACTGACACGTGCTAAAACTTCATTTTTAATTTAAAAGGATCTAGGTGAAGATCCTTTTTGATAATCTCAT
GACCAAAATCCCTTAACGTGAGTTTTCGTTCCACTGAGCGTCAGACCCCGTAGAAAAGATCAAAGGATCT
TC
Features (pLannotate 1.2.2; 15 found; start..end, strand, type, name):
      1..589     +  rep_origin     ori: high-copy-number ColE1/pMB1/pBR322/pUC origin of replication
    772..864     +  CDS            lacI (fragment): lac repressor; lacI; The lac repressor binds to the lac operator to inhibit transcription in E. coli. This inhibition can be relieved by adding lactose or isopropyl-β-D-thiogalactopyranoside (IPTG).
    877..898     +  protein_bind   CAP binding site: CAP binding activates transcription in the presence of cAMP. E. coli catabolite activator protein
    913..943     +  promoter       lac promoter: promoter for the E. coli lac operon
    951..967     +  protein_bind   lac operator: The lac repressor binds to the lac operator to inhibit transcription in E. coli. This inhibition can be relieved by adding lactose or isopropyl-β-D-thiogalactopyranoside (IPTG). lac repressor encoded by lacI
   1078..1096    +  promoter       T7 promoter: promoter for bacteriophage T7 RNA polymerase
   1142..1852    +  CDS            mWasabi: green variant of teal fluorescent protein mTFP1 (Ai et al., 2008)
   2001..2019    -  promoter       T7 promoter: promoter for bacteriophage T7 RNA polymerase
   2022..2169    +  CDS            lacZα (fragment): LacZα fragment of β-galactosidase; lacZ fragment
   2179..2482    +  CDS            ccdB (fragment): CcdB, a bacterial toxin that poisons DNA gyrase; ccdB; Plasmids containing the ccdB gene cannot be propagated in standard E. coli strains.
   2530..2799    +  CDS            tnpA (fragment): TN5P_ECOLX - Also known as tnp. Experimental evidence at protein level: Swiss-Prot protein existence level 1. Mediates transposition of transposon Tn5 by a 'cut and paste' mechanism. First, the monomeric transposase binds the 19 bp inverted DNA repeats flanking the transposon. Then, dimerization of the DNA- bound transposase creates a synaptic DNA complex. After nicking of the first DNA strand, excision of the transposon proceeds through a series of intermediates. The transposase then mediates the insertion of the transposon at a new site by strand transfer. The activity of the wild- type tran
   2831..3625    +  CDS            NeoR/KanR: aminoglycoside phosphotransferase from Tn5; aph(3')-II (or nptII); confers resistance to neomycin, kanamycin, and G418 (Geneticin®)
   3646..3696    -  misc_feature   bom (fragment): basis of mobility region from pBR322
   3723..3811    +  promoter       AmpR promoter (fragment): bla
   3831..4205    +  CDS            BleoR: antibiotic-binding protein; Sh ble from Streptoalloteichus hindustanus; confers resistance to bleomycin, phleomycin, and Zeocin™
