[The description below was written by a language model from this plasmid's Addgene catalogue record and pLannotate feature annotations shown in this document.]
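Description:
pCR-Blunt_mWasabi is a small bacterial cloning plasmid (about 4.3 kb) built on the commercial pCR-Blunt backbone and catalogued as a PCR template rather than an expression vector. It replicates in E. coli from a high-copy ColE1/pUC-type origin and is selected with kanamycin through the Tn5-derived aminoglycoside phosphotransferase gene (NeoR/KanR). The feature table also annotates a Sh ble (bleomycin/Zeocin resistance) coding sequence downstream of a partial bla promoter. Other backbone remnants include a lacI fragment, the CAP site, lac promoter and operator, and fragments of lacZα and ccdB. These fragments belong to the vector's lethal-gene positive selection system, in which an insert disrupts the lacZα-ccdB fusion so that only recombinant plasmids are tolerated in standard strains.

The payload is a synthetic insert of roughly 880 bp, cloned between KpnI and EcoRI sites that both remain intact. It carries the coding sequence for mWasabi, a bright green monomeric fluorescent protein derived from the teal protein mTFP1. A T7 promoter lies a short distance upstream of the open reading frame in the sense orientation. A second T7 promoter is annotated downstream on the opposite strand, pointing back toward the insert. The insert is longer than the mWasabi coding sequence, so it includes flanking sequence that the feature table does not annotate and whose nature the record does not state.

The stated purpose is to PCR-amplify a linear mWasabi DNA template for in vitro transcription with T7 RNA polymerase. The associated work concerns RNA-based reprogramming of human primary fibroblasts into induced pluripotent stem cells. A fluorescent-protein mRNA could plausibly serve there as a visible transfection control, although the record does not say so.
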