Addgene plasmid #112640: pCR-Blunt_mWasabi
Purpose: Plasmid for PCR amplification of mWasabi DNA template for in vitro transcription
Depositing lab: Ganna Bilousova. Depositing organization: University of Colorado Denver and Anschutz Medical Campus. Publication: RNA-based Reprogramming of Human Primary Fibroblasts into Induced Pluripotent Stem Cells. McGrath PS, Diette N, Kogut I, Bilousova G. J Vis Exp. 2018 Nov 26;(141). doi: 10.3791/58687. PubMed 30531717.
Backbone
  Vector backbone: pCR-Blunt
  Backbone manufacturer: ThermoFisher
  Backbone size w/o insert (bp): 3500
  Total vector size (bp): 4343
  Vector type: PCR Template
Growth in bacteria
  Bacterial resistance: Kanamycin, 50 μg/mL
  Growth temperature: 37°C
  Growth strain: DH5alpha
  Copy number: High Copy
Gene/Insert
  Gene/Insert name: mWasabi
  Species: Synthetic
  Insert size (bp): 879
  Promoter: T7
  Cloning method: Restriction Enzyme; 5′ cloning site KpnI (not destroyed); 3′ cloning site EcoRI (not destroyed)
  Sequencing primers: 5′ M13 Fw; 3′ M13 Rv
Terms and licenses: Academic/Nonprofit Terms; Industry Terms: Not Available to Industry
How to cite: pCR-Blunt_mWasabi was a gift from Ganna Bilousova (Addgene plasmid # 112640 ; http://n2t.net/addgene:112640 ; RRID:Addgene_112640)
